Addgene plasmid #196888: pCAG-lox-roxSTOProx-tRFP-pA-lox
Purpose: Dre-activated Cre-inactivated expression of turbo (t)RFP reporter.
Depositing lab: Frank Bradke. Depositing organization: Deutsches Zentrum fuer Neurodegenerative Erkrankungen (DZNE). Publication: Centrosomal microtubule nucleation regulates radial migration of projection neurons independently of polarization in the developing brain. Vinopal S, Dupraz S, Alfadil E, Pietralla T, Bendre S, Stiess M, Falk S, Camargo Ortega G, Maghelli N, Tolic IM, Smejkal J, Gotz M, Bradke F. Neuron. 2023 Apr 19;111(8):1241-1263.e16. doi: 10.1016/j.neuron.2023.01.020. Epub 2023 Feb 15. PubMed 36796357.
Backbone
  Vector backbone: pCAG-lox
  Backbone size w/o insert (bp): 5880
  Vector type: Mammalian Expression, Cre/Lox ; Dre/Rox
Growth in bacteria
  Bacterial resistance: Ampicillin, 100 μg/mL
  Growth temperature: 37°C
  Growth strain: DH5alpha
  Copy number: High Copy
Gene/Insert
  Gene/Insert name: turbo (t)RFP
  Species: Entacmaea quadricolor
  Insert size (bp): 696
  Promoter: Quimeric CAG
  Cloning method: Gibson Cloning
  Sequencing primers: 5′ pCAG forward (5'-GCAACGTGCTGGTTATTGTG-3'); 3′ M13_ (-20) forward primer (5'-GTAAAACGACGGCCAGT-3')
Terms and licenses: Academic/Nonprofit Terms; Industry Terms: Not Available to Industry
How to cite: pCAG-lox-roxSTOProx-tRFP-pA-lox was a gift from Frank Bradke (Addgene plasmid # 196888 ; http://n2t.net/addgene:196888 ; RRID:Addgene_196888)
