[The description below was written by a language model from this plasmid's Addgene catalogue record and pLannotate feature annotations shown in this document.]
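Description:
pCAG-lox-roxSTOProx-tRFP-pA-lox is a mammalian expression plasmid built on a pCAG-lox backbone that provides a dual-recombinase-gated fluorescent reporter: TurboRFP expression is switched on by Dre and switched off by Cre. It is propagated in E. coli as a high-copy plasmid through a ColE1/pUC-type origin and selected with ampicillin via the AmpR (β-lactamase) gene. An f1 origin and remnants of a lacZα/lac promoter cloning region are also present from the parental vector.

Transcription is driven by the composite CAG promoter, annotated as the CMV immediate-early enhancer, the chicken β-actin promoter and a chimeric β-actin/β-globin intron, which gives strong, broad expression in mammalian cells. Downstream lie a short T7 promoter and then a loxP site. Next comes a STOP cassette made of three tandem repeats of an SV40 poly(A) signal with adjoining large T antigen fragments, which terminates transcripts before they reach the reporter. According to the construct name and vector type this cassette is flanked by rox sites, although the automated annotation does not mark them. The TurboRFP coding sequence, derived from Entacmaea quadricolor, and a bGH poly(A) signal follow. A second loxP in the same orientation as the first closes the unit.

Dre recombination between the rox sites removes the STOP cassette and allows CAG-driven TurboRFP expression, whereas Cre recombination between the loxP sites excises the whole STOP-reporter-poly(A) unit and abolishes expression. This logic suits sequential or intersectional labelling, marking cells that have seen Dre but not Cre. The associated publication concerns radial migration of projection neurons in the developing brain. The sequence record is labelled a partial NGS result.
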