Features (pLannotate 1.2.2; 23 found; start..end, strand, type, name):
      6..385     +  enhancer       CMV enhancer: human cytomegalovirus immediate early enhancer
    387..664     +  promoter       chicken β-actin promoter: No description available
    665..1681    +  intron         chimeric intron: chimera between introns from chicken β-actin and rabbit β-globin
   1694..1712    +  promoter       T7 promoter: promoter for bacteriophage T7 RNA polymerase
   1741..1774    -  protein_bind   loxP: Cre-mediated recombination occurs in the 8-bp core sequence (GCATACAT). Cre recombinase
   1908..1991    +  CDS            large T antigen (fragment): large T antigen from SV40 (simian virus 40)
   2014..2148    +  polyA_signal   SV40 poly(A) signal: SV40 polyadenylation signal
   2162..2245    +  CDS            large T antigen (fragment): large T antigen from SV40 (simian virus 40)
   2268..2402    +  polyA_signal   SV40 poly(A) signal: SV40 polyadenylation signal
   2416..2499    +  CDS            large T antigen (fragment): large T antigen from SV40 (simian virus 40)
   2522..2656    +  polyA_signal   SV40 poly(A) signal: SV40 polyadenylation signal
   2739..3431    +  CDS            TurboRFP: TurboRFP is a basic (constitutively fluorescent) orange fluorescent protein published in 2007, derived from Entacmaea quadricolor. It has low acid sensitivity.
   3456..3680    +  polyA_signal   bGH poly(A) signal: bovine growth hormone polyadenylation signal
   3714..3747    -  protein_bind   loxP: Cre-mediated recombination occurs in the 8-bp core sequence (GCATACAT). Cre recombinase
   3804..3958    +  CDS            lacZα (fragment): LacZα fragment of β-galactosidase; lacZ fragment
   3963..4391    +  rep_origin     f1 ori (sequence partly withheld): f1 bacteriophage origin of replication; arrow indicates direction of (+) strand synthesis
   4444..4548    +  promoter       AmpR promoter: bla
   4549..5409    +  CDS            AmpR: β-lactamase; bla; confers resistance to ampicillin, carbenicillin, and related antibiotics
   5580..6168    +  rep_origin     ori: high-copy-number ColE1/pMB1/pBR322/pUC origin of replication
   6351..6443    +  CDS            lacI (fragment): lac repressor; lacI; The lac repressor binds to the lac operator to inhibit transcription in E. coli. This inhibition can be relieved by adding lactose or isopropyl-β-D-thiogalactopyranoside (IPTG).
   6456..6477    +  protein_bind   CAP binding site: CAP binding activates transcription in the presence of cAMP. E. coli catabolite activator protein
   6492..6522    +  promoter       lac promoter: promoter for the E. coli lac operon
   6530..6546    +  protein_bind   lac operator: The lac repressor binds to the lac operator to inhibit transcription in E. coli. This inhibition can be relieved by adding lactose or isopropyl-β-D-thiogalactopyranoside (IPTG). lac repressor encoded by lacI
>Addgene plasmid #196888 | pCAG-lox-roxSTOProx-tRFP-pA-lox | addgene full sequence | sequence record 392038 | Addgene NGS Partial Result
GATTCGACATTGATTATTGACTAGTTATTAATAGTAATCAATTACGGGGTCATTAGTTCATAGCCCATAT
ATGGAGTTCCGCGTTACATAACTTACGGTAAATGGCCCGCCTGGCTGACCGCCCAACGACCCCCGCCCAT
TGACGTCAATAATGACGTATGTTCCCATAGTAACGCCAATAGGGACTTTCCATTGACGTCAATGGGTGGA
GTATTTACGGTAAACTGCCCACTTGGCAGTACATCAAGTGTATCATATGCCAAGTACGCCCCCTATTGAC
GTCAATGACGGTAAATGGCCCGCCTGGCATTATGCCCAGTACATGACCTTATGGGACTTTCCTACTTGGC
AGTACATCTACGTATTAGTCATCGCTATTACCATGGTCGAGGTGAGCCCCACGTTCTGCTTCACTCTCCC
CATCTCCCCCCCCTCCCCACCCCCAATTTTGTATTTATTTATTTTTTAATTATTTTGTGCAGCGATGGGG
GCGGGGGGGGGGGGGGGGCGCGCGCCRGGSGGGGSGGGGSGGGGSGRGGGGSGGGGSGGGGSGRGGCGGR
GAGGKGCGGCGGCAGCCAATCAGAGCGGCGCGCTCCGAAAGTTTCCTTTTATGGCGAGGCGGCGGCGGCG
GCGGCCCTATAAAAAGCGAAGCGCGCGGCGGGCGGGAGTCGCTGCGCGCTGCCTTCGCCCCGTGCCCCGC
TCCGCCGCCGCCTCGCGCCGCCCGCCCCGGCTCTGACTGACCGCGTTACTCCCACAGGTGAGCGGGCGGG
ACGGCCCTTCTCCTCCGGGCTGTAATTAGCGCTTGGTTTAATGACGGCTTGTTTCTTTTCTGTGGCTGCG
TGAAAGCCTTGAGGGGCTCCGGGAGGGCCCTTTGTGCGGGGGGAGCGGCTCGGGGGGTGCGTGCGTGTGT
GTGTGCGTGGGGAGCGCCGCGTGCGGCTCCGCGCTGCCCGGCGGCTGTGAGCGCTGCGGGCGCGGCGCGG
GGCTTTGTGCGCTCCGCAGTGTGCGCGAGGGGAGCGCGGCCGGGGGCGGTGCCCCGCGGTGCGGGGGGGG
CTGCGAGGGGAACAAAGGCTGCGTGCGGGGTGTGTGCGTGGGGGGGTGAGCAGGGGGTGTGGGCGCGTCG
GTCGGGCTGCAACCCCCCCTGCACCCCCCTCCCCGAGTTGCTGAGCACGGCCCGGCTTCGGGTGCGGGGC
TCCGTACGGGGCGTGGCGCGGGGCTCGCCGTGCCGGGCGGGGGGTGGCGGCAGGTGGGGGTGCCGGGCGG
GGCGGGGCCGCCTCGGGCCGGGGRGGGCTCGGGGGRGGGGCGCGGCGGCCCCCGGAGCGCCGGCGGCTGT
CGAGGCGCGGCGAGCCGCAGCCATTGCCTTTTATGGTAATCGTGCGAGAGGGCGCAGGGACTTCCTTTGT
CCCAAATCTGTGCGGAGCCGAAATCTGGGAGGCGCCGCCGCACCCCCTCTAGCGGGCGCGGGGCGAAGCG
GTGCGGCGCCGGCAGGAAGGAAATGGGCGGGGAGGGCCTTCGTGCGTCGCCGCGCCGCCGTCCCCTTCTC
CCTCTCCAGCCTCGGGGCTGTCCGCGGGGGGACGGCTGCCTTCGGGGGGGACGGGGCAGGGCGGGGTTCG
GCTTCTGGCGTGTGACCGGCGGCTCTAGAGCCTCTGCTAACCATGTTCATGCCTTCTTCTTTTTCCTACA
GATCCTTAATTAATAATACGACTCACTATAGGGGGTCGACCCGCCACCAATCATTTAAATATAACTTCGT
ATAATGTATGCTATACGAAGTTATTCGCGATGAATAAATGAAAGCTTGGGGGTCGACCCGCCACCTAACT
TTAAATAATTGGCATTATTTAAAGTTATCGCGATGAATAAATGAAAGCTTGCAGATCTGCGACTCTAGAG
GATCTGCGACTCTAGAGGATCATAATCAGCCATACCACATTTGTAGAGGTTTTACTTGCTTTAAAAAACC
TCCCACACCTCCCCCTGAACCTGAAACATAAAATGAATGCAATTGTTGTTGTTAACTTGTTTATTGCAGC
TTATAATGGTTACAAATAAAGCAATAGCATCACAAATTTCACAAATAAAGCATTTTTTTCACTGCATTCT
AGTTGTGGTTTGTCCAAACTCATCAATGTATCTTATCATGTCTGGATCTGCGACTCTAGAGGATCATAAT
CAGCCATACCACATTTGTAGAGGTTTTACTTGCTTTAAAAAACCTCCCACACCTCCCCCTGAACCTGAAA
CATAAAATGAATGCAATTGTTGTTGTTAACTTGTTTATTGCAGCTTATAATGGTTACAAATAAAGCAATA
GCATCACAAATTTCACAAATAAAGCATTTTTTTCACTGCATTCTAGTTGTGGTTTGTCCAAACTCATCAA
TGTATCTTATCATGTCTGGATCTGCGACTCTAGAGGATCATAATCAGCCATACCACATTTGTAGAGGTTT
TACTTGCTTTAAAAAACCTCCCACACCTCCCCCTGAACCTGAAACATAAAATGAATGCAATTGTTGTTGT
TAACTTGTTTATTGCAGCTTATAATGGTTACAAATAAAGCAATAGCATCACAAATTTCACAAATAAAGCA
TTTTTTTCACTGCATTCTAGTTGTGGTTTGTCCAAACTCATCAATGTATCTTATCATGTCTGGATCCCCA
TCAAGCTGATCCGGAACCCTTAATTAACTTTAAATAATTGGCATTATTTAAAGTTAGGCAGCCGCCCTGC
AGGCCACCATGAGCGAGCTGATCAAGGAGAACATGCACATGAAGCTGTACATGGAGGGCACCGTGAACAA
CCACCACTTCAAGTGCACATCCGAGGGAGAAGGCAAGCCCTACGAGGGCACCCAGACCATGAAGATCAAG
GTGGTCGAGGGCGGCCCTCTCCCCTTCGCCTTCGACATCCTGGCTACCAGCTTCATGTACGGCAGCAAAG
CCTTCATCAACCACACCCAGGGCATCCCCGACTTCTTTAAGCAGTCCTTCCCTGAGGGCTTCACATGGGA
GAGAATCACCACATACGAAGACGGGGGCGTGCTGACCGCTACCCAGGACACCAGCTTCCAGAACGGCTGC
ATCATCTACAACGTCAAGATCAACGGGGTGAACTTCCCATCCAACGGCCCTGTGATGCAGAAGAAAACAC
GCGGCTGGGAGGCCAACACCGAGATGCTGTACCCCGCTGACGGCGGCCTGAGAGGCCACAGCCAGATGGC
CCTGAAGCTCGTGGGCGGGGGCTACCTGCACTGCTCCTTCAAGACCACATACAGATCCAAGAAACCCGCT
AAGAACCTCAAGATGCCCGGCTTCCACTTCGTGGACCACAGACTGGAAAGAATCAAGGAGGCCGACAAAG
AGACCTACGTCGAGCAGCACGAGATGGCTGTGGCCAAGTACTGCGACCTCCCTAGCAAACTGGGGCACAG
ATGAGAGCTCGCTGATCAGCCTCGACTGTGCCTTCTAGTTGCCAGCCATCTGTTGTTTGCCCCTCCCCCG
TGCCTTCCTTGACCCTGGAAGGTGCCACTCCCACTGTCCTTTCCTAATAAAATGAGGAAATTGCATCGCA
TTGTCTGAGTAGGTGTCATTCTATTCTGGGGGGTGGGGTGGGGCAGGACAGCAAGGGGGAGGATTGGGAA
GACAATAGCAGGCATGCTGGGGATGCGGTGGGCTCTATGGGGATCCCCATCAAGCTGATCCGGAACCCTT
AATATAACTTCGTATAATGTATGCTATACGAAGTTATTAGGTCCCTCGACCTGCAGCCCAAGCTAGATCG
AATTTCGAGGCTAGAGCGGCCGCCACTGGCCGTCGTTTTACAACGTCGTGACTGGGAAAACCCTGGCGTT
ACCCAACTTAATCGCCTTGCAGCACATCCCCCTTTCGCCAGCTGGCGTAATAGCGAAGAGGCCCGCACCG
ATCGCCCTTCCCAACAGTTGCGCAGCCTGAATGGCGAATGGG
[124 nt withheld, positions 3963-4086]
C
[91 nt withheld, positions 4088-4178]
A
[49 nt withheld, positions 4180-4228]
CCTTTGACGTTGGAGTCCACGTTCTTT
[37 nt withheld, positions 4256-4292]
ACCCTATCTCGGTCTATTCTTTTGATTTATAAGGGATTTTGCCGATTTCGGCCTATTGGTTAAAAAATGA
GCTGATTTAACAAAAATTTAACGCGAATTTTAACAAAATATTAACGCTTACAATTTAGGTGGCACTTTTC
GGGGAAATGTGCGCGGAACCCCTATTTGTTTATTTTTCTAAATACATTCAAATATGTATCCGCTCATGAG
ACAATAACCCTGATAAATGCTTCAATAATATTGAAAAAGGAAGAGTATGAGTATTCAACATTTCCGTGTC
GCCCTTATTCCCTTTTTTGCGGCATTTTGCCTTCCTGTTTTTGCTCACCCAGAAACGCTGGTGAAAGTAA
AAGATGCTGAAGATCAGTTGGGTGCACGAGTGGGTTACATCGAACTGGATCTCAACAGCGGTAAGATCCT
TGAGAGTTTTCGCCCCGAAGAACGTTTTCCAATGATGAGCACTTTTAAAGTTCTGCTATGTGGCGCGGTA
TTATCCCGTATTGACGCCGGGCAAGAGCAACTCGGTCGCCGCATACACTATTCTCAGAATGACTTGGTTG
AGTACTCACCAGTCACAGAAAAGCATCTTACGGATGGCATGACAGTAAGAGAATTATGCAGTGCTGCCAT
AACCATGAGTGATAACACTGCGGCCAACTTACTTCTGACAACGATCGGAGGACCGAAGGAGCTAACCGCT
TTTTTGCACAACATGGGGGATCATGTAACTCGCCTTGATCGTTGGGAACCGGAGCTGAATGAAGCCATAC
CAAACGACGAGCGTGACACCACGATGCCTGTAGCAATGGCAACAACGTTGCGCAAACTATTAACTGGCGA
ACTACTTACTCTAGCTTCCCGGCAACAATTAATAGACTGGATGGAGGCGGATAAAGTTGCAGGACCACTT
CTGCGCTCGGCCCTTCCGGCTGGCTGGTTTATTGCTGATAAATCTGGAGCCGGTGAGCGTGGGTCTCGCG
GTATCATTGCAGCACTGGGGCCAGATGGTAAGCCCTCCCGTATCGTAGTTATCTACACGACGGGGAGTCA
GGCAACTATGGATGAACGAAATAGACAGATCGCTGAGATAGGTGCCTCACTGATTAAGCATTGGTAACTG
TCAGACCAAGTTTACTCATATATACTTTAGATTGATTTAAAACTTCATTTTTAATTTAAAAGGATCTAGG
TGAAGATCCTTTTTGATAATCTCATGACCAAAATCCCTTAACGTGAGTTTTCGTTCCACTGAGCGTCAGA
CCCCGTAGAAAAGATCAAAGGATCTTCTTGAGATCCTTTTTTTCTGCGCGTAATCTGCTGCTTGCAAACA
AAAAAACCACCGCTACCAGCGGTGGTTTGTTTGCCGGATCAAGAGCTACCAACTCTTTTTCCGAAGGTAA
CTGGCTTCAGCAGAGCGCAGATACCAAATACTGTTCTTCTAGTGTAGCCGTAGTTAGGCCACCACTTCAA
GAACTCTGTAGCACCGCCTACATACCTCGCTCTGCTAATCCTGTTACCAGTGGCTGCTGCCAGTGGCGAT
AAGTCGTGTCTTACCGGGTTGGACTCAAGACGATAGTTACCGGATAAGGCGCAGCGGTCGGGCTGAACGG
GGGGTTCGTGCACACAGCCCAGCTTGGAGCGAACGACCTACACCGAACTGAGATACCTACAGCGTGAGCT
ATGAGAAAGCGCCACGCTTCCCGAAGGGAGAAAGGCGGACAGGTATCCGGTAAGCGGCAGGGTCGGAACA
GGAGAGCGCACGAGGGAGCTTCCAGGGGGAAACGCCTGGTATCTTTATAGTCCTGTCGGGTTTCGCCACC
TCTGACTTGAGCGTCGATTTTTGTGATGCTCGTCAGGGGGGCGGAGCCTATGGAAAAACGCCAGCAACGC
GGCCTTTTTACGGTTCCTGGCCTTTTGCTGGCCTTTTGCTCACATGTTCTTTCCTGCGTTATCCCCTGAT
TCTGTGGATAACCGTATTACCGCCTTTGAGTGAGCTGATACCGCTCGCCGCAGCCGAACGACCGAGCGCA
GCGAGTCAGTGAGCGAGGAAGCGGAAGAGCGCCCAATACGCAAACCGCCTCTCCCCGCGCGTTGGCCGAT
TCATTAATGCAGCTGGCACGACAGGTTTCCCGACTGGAAAGCGGGCAGTGAGCGCAACGCAATTAATGTG
AGTTAGCTCACTCATTAGGCACCCCAGGCTTTACACTTTATGCTTCCGGCTCGTATGTTGTGTGGAATTG
TGAGCGGATAACAATTTCACACAGGAAACAGCTATGACCATGAGGCGCGCCG
